>Addgene plasmid #25525 | ARL5 | depositor partial sequence | sequence record 11929 | Author sequence
GGAATTCTCTTCACTAGAATATGGAGACTGTTCAATCACCAGGAGCACAAAGTTATCATTGTTGGGCTGG
ATAATGCAGGGAAAACTACCATTCTTTACCAATTTTCTATGAATGAAGTTGTACATACATCTCCTACAAT
AGGAAGTAATGTAGAAGAGATAGTGATTAATAATACACGTTTCCTAATGTGGGATATTGGTGGCCAAGAA
TCTCTTCGTTCTTCCTGGAACACTTACTATACTAACACAGAGTTTGTAATAGTTGTTGTGGACAGTACAG
ACAGAGAGAGGATTTCTGTAACTAGAGAAGAACTCTATAAAATGTTAGCGCATGAGGACCTAAGAAAAGC
TGGATTGCTGATTTTTGCTAATAAACAAGATGTTAAAGAATGCATGACTGTAGCAGAAATCTCCCAGTTT
TTGAAGCTAACTTCTATTAAAGATCACCAGTGGCATATCCAGGCATGCTGTGCTCTAACTGGCGAGGGAT
TGTGCCAAGGACTTGAATGGATGATGTCACGACTTAAGATTAGA
