>Addgene plasmid #25525 | ARL5 | addgene partial sequence | sequence record 31508 | 25525 with T7-term
TTGTTAGCAGCCGGATCTCAGTGGTGGTGGTGGTGGTGCTCGAGTGCGGCCNNNAGCTTCGTCATCATCT
AATCTTAAGTCGTGACATCATCCATTCAAGTCCTTGGCACAATCCCTCGCCAGTTAGAGCACAGCATGCC
TGGATATGCCACTGGTGATCTTTAATAGAAGTTAGCTTCAAAAACTGGGAGATTTCTGCTACAGTCATGC
ATTCTTTAACATCTTGTTTATTAGCAAAAATCAGCAATCCAGCTTTTCTTAGGTCCTCATGCGCTAACAT
TTTATAGAGTTCTTCTCTAGTTACAGAAATCCTCTCTCTGTCTGTACTGTCCACAACAACTATTACAAAC
TCTGTGTTAGTATAGTAAGTGTTCCAGGAAGAACGAAGAGATTCTTGGCCACCAATATCCCACATTAGGA
AACGTGTATTATTAATCACTATCTCTTCTACATTACTTCCTATTGTAGGAGATGTATGTACAACTTCATT
CATAGAAAATTGGTAAAGAATGGTAGTTTTCCCTGCATTATCCAGCCCAACAATGATAACTTTGTGCTCC
TGGTGATTGAACAGTCTCCATATTCTAGTGAAGAGAATTCCACTACCACGCGGAACCAGGCCGCTGCTGT
GATGATGATGATGATGGCTGCTGCCCATGGTATATCTCCTTCTTAAAGTTAAACAAAATTATTTCTAGAG
GGGAATTGTTATCCGCTCACAATTCCCCTATAGTGAGTCGTATTAATTTCGCGGGATCGAGATCTCGATC
CTCTACGCCGGACGCATCGTGGCCGGCATCACCGGCGCCACAGGTGCGGTTGCTGGCGCCTATATCGCCG
ACATCACCGATGGGGAAGATCGGGCTCGCCACTTCGGGCTCATGAGCGCTTGTTTCGGCGTGGGTATGGT
GGCAGGCCCCGT
