[The description below was written by a language model from this plasmid's Addgene catalogue record.]
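Description:
ARL5 is a bacterial expression plasmid built on pET28a-LIC, a ligation-independent-cloning derivative of the pET28a vector produced by a structural genomics group. It carries a 534 bp insert from the human gene ARL5A (ADP-ribosylation factor-like 5, also known as ARFLP5), which encodes a small GTPase of the ARF-like family. The backbone is listed as 7328 bp without the insert. The plasmid is selected with kanamycin and is recorded as low copy, with DH5alpha as the propagation strain. That is a cloning host rather than an expression host. No feature table accompanies the record, so the origin of replication and the exact regulatory elements are not itemised.

The insert is fused to an N-terminal His tag, which allows the recombinant protein to be purified by immobilised metal affinity chromatography. The promoter is not stated explicitly. However, the pET28a lineage and the use of T7 and T7-terminator sequencing primers indicate that the coding sequence sits between a T7 promoter and a T7 terminator. This is the usual pET arrangement, in which transcription depends on T7 RNA polymerase supplied by a suitable E. coli expression strain.

The stated purpose is bacterial production of ARL5 protein for structure determination, and the depositor links the construct to a deposited crystal structure of the protein. The record cautions that the insert may not be the full open reading frame. Structural genomics constructs are often trimmed to improve expression or crystallisation, so the exact boundaries should be checked before assuming that the full-length protein is encoded.
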