Addgene plasmid #25525: ARL5
Purpose: Bacterial expression for structure determination; may not be full ORF
Depositing lab: Cheryl Arrowsmith. Depositing organization: University of Toronto.
Backbone
  Vector backbone: pET28a-LIC
  Backbone manufacturer: SGC
  Backbone size w/o insert (bp): 7328
  Vector type: Bacterial Expression
Growth in bacteria
  Bacterial resistance: Kanamycin, 50 μg/mL
  Growth temperature: 37°C
  Growth strain: DH5alpha
  Copy number: Low Copy
Gene/Insert
  Gene/Insert name: ARL5 (alt names: PDB: 1Z6Y; ADP-ribosylation Factor-like 5; ARFLP5)
  Species: H. sapiens (human)
  Insert size (bp): 534
  Entrez Gene: ARL5A (a.k.a. ARFLP5, ARL5)
  Tag / fusion protein: His (N terminal on insert)
  Cloning method: Restriction Enzyme
  Sequencing primers: 5′ T7; 3′ T7-term
Terms and licenses: Academic/Nonprofit Terms; Industry Terms: Not Available to Industry
Depositor comments: PDB: 1Z6Y http://www.thesgc.org/structures/1Z6Y/
How to cite: ARL5 was a gift from Cheryl Arrowsmith (Addgene plasmid # 25525 ; http://n2t.net/addgene:25525 ; RRID:Addgene_25525)
